Addgene plasmid #167257: pMCSG53_Nsp3_Ubl1
Purpose: Bacterial expression of Nsp3 ubiquitin-like domain (1-111)
Depositing lab: Alexei Savchenko. Depositing organization: University of Toronto.
Backbone
  Vector backbone: pMCSG53
  Vector type: Bacterial Expression
Growth in bacteria
  Bacterial resistance: Ampicillin, 100 μg/mL
  Growth temperature: 37°C
  Growth strain: DH5alpha
  Copy number: High Copy
Gene/Insert
  Gene/Insert name: Nsp3 (residues 1-111) (alt name: Ubl1)
  Species: SARS-CoV-2
  Mutation: none
  Entrez Gene: ORF1ab (a.k.a. GU280_gp01)
  Tag / fusion protein: His6-TEV site (N terminal on insert)
  Cloning method: Ligation Independent Cloning
Terms and licenses: Academic/Nonprofit Terms; Industry Terms
How to cite: pMCSG53_Nsp3_Ubl1 was a gift from Alexei Savchenko (Addgene plasmid # 167257 ; http://n2t.net/addgene:167257 ; RRID:Addgene_167257)
