[The description below was written by a language model from this plasmid's Addgene catalogue record and pLannotate feature annotations shown in this document.]
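Description:
pMCSG53_Nsp3_Ubl1 is a bacterial expression plasmid built on the pMCSG53 backbone, a ligation-independent-cloning vector, for producing the N-terminal ubiquitin-like domain (Ubl1, residues 1-111) of SARS-CoV-2 Nsp3, a product of the ORF1ab polyprotein. The insert carries no mutations and is fused at its N-terminus to a His6 tag followed by a TEV protease site, which allows nickel-affinity purification and subsequent removal of the tag. The roughly 5.1 kb plasmid replicates from a high-copy ColE1/pUC-type origin and is selected with ampicillin through the bla gene under its own promoter. A partial f1 origin, a pBR322 bom fragment and several short tetracycline-resistance remnants are backbone leftovers rather than functional markers.

Expression is driven by a T7 promoter with an adjacent lac operator and the phage T7 gene 10 ribosome binding site, and it ends at a T7 terminator. The plasmid-borne lacI gene, with its own promoter, supplies repressor, so transcription stays low until IPTG is added in a host that provides T7 RNA polymerase. The automated annotation does not label the Nsp3 coding region itself, which presumably lies in the unannotated stretch between the RBS and the terminator. It does flag a short His-tag fragment and a small T7 gene 10B-derived fragment just upstream of the terminator. These are probably vector sequence downstream of the insert, though the record does not say whether they are translated. The backbone also carries the E. coli tRNA genes ileX and argU, which decode the rare AUA and AGA/AGG codons and help translate non-bacterial coding sequences. The construct suits recombinant production of the Ubl1 domain for purification and downstream biochemical or structural work.
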