Features (pLannotate 1.2.2; 20 found; start..end, strand, type, name):
    955..1032    -  promoter       lacI promoter: lacI
   1040..1133    -  CDS            TcR (fragment): tetracycline efflux protein; tet; confers resistance to tetracycline
   1172..1247    +  tRNA           ileX: E. coli tRNA-Ile recognizing AUA; ileX
   1285..1442    -  CDS            TcR (fragment): tetracycline efflux protein; tet; confers resistance to tetracycline
   1517..1593    +  tRNA           argU: E. coli tRNA-Arg recognizing AGA and AGG; argU
   1612..1809    -  CDS            intD (fragment): INTD_ECOLI - Also known as int. Protein inferred from homology: Swiss-Prot protein existence level 3. Integrase from the cryptic lambdoid prophage DLP12. Integrase is necessary for integration of the phage into the host genome by site- specific recombination. In conjunction with excisionase, integrase is also necessary for excision of the prophage from the host genome. From Escherichia coli (strain K12).
   1868..1886    +  promoter       T7 promoter: promoter for bacteriophage T7 RNA polymerase
   1887..1911    +  protein_bind   lac operator: The lac repressor binds to the lac operator to inhibit transcription in E. coli. This inhibition can be relieved by adding lactose or isopropyl-β-D-thiogalactopyranoside (IPTG). lac repressor encoded by lacI
   1926..1948    +  RBS            RBS: efficient ribosome binding site from bacteriophage T7 gene 10 (Olins and Rangwala, 1989)
   2427..2444    +  CDS            9xHis (fragment): 9xHis affinity tag
   2454..2503    +  CDS            SET1 (fragment): solubility-enhancement tag derived from T7 phage gene 10B
   2511..2558    +  terminator     T7 terminator: transcription terminator for bacteriophage T7 RNA polymerase
   2595..2825    +  rep_origin     f1 ori (fragment) (sequence partly withheld): f1 bacteriophage origin of replication; arrow indicates direction of (+) strand synthesis
   2868..2971    +  promoter       AmpR promoter: bla
   2972..3832    +  CDS            AmpR: β-lactamase; bla; confers resistance to ampicillin, carbenicillin, and related antibiotics
   4003..4591    +  rep_origin     ori: high-copy-number ColE1/pMB1/pBR322/pUC origin of replication
   4777..4903    -  misc_feature   bom (fragment): basis of mobility region from pBR322
   4904..4968    -  CDS            TcR (fragment): tetracycline efflux protein; tet; confers resistance to tetracycline
   4983..5004    -  protein_bind   CAP binding site: CAP binding activates transcription in the presence of cAMP. E. coli catabolite activator protein
   5017..954     -  CDS            lacI (across the origin): lac repressor; lacI; The lac repressor binds to the lac operator to inhibit transcription in E. coli. This inhibition can be relieved by adding lactose or isopropyl-β-D-thiogalactopyranoside (IPTG).
>Addgene plasmid #167257 | pMCSG53_Nsp3_Ubl1 | addgene full sequence | sequence record 331343 | Addgene NGS Result
CAGCTGATTGCCCTTCACCGCCTGGCCCTGAGAGAGTTGCAGCAAGCGGTCCACGCTGGTTTGCCCCAGC
AGGCGAAAATCCTGTTTGATGGTGGTTAACGGCGGGATATAACATGAGCTGTCTTCGGTATCGTCGTATC
CCACTACCGAGATATCCGCACCAACGCGCAGCCCGGACTCGGTAATGGCGCGCATTGCGCCCAGCGCCAT
CTGATCGTTGGCAACCAGCATCGCAGTGGGAACGATGCCCTCATTCAGCATTTGCATGGTTTGTTGAAAA
CCGGACATGGCACTCCAGTCGCCTTCCCGTTCCGCTATCGGCTGAATTTGATTGCGAGTGAGATATTTAT
GCCAGCCAGCCAGACGCAGACGCGCCGAGACAGAACTTAATGGGCCCGCTAACAGCGCGATTTGCTGGTG
ACCCAATGCGACCAGATGCTCCACGCCCAGTCGCGTACCGTCTTCATGGGAGAAAATAATACTGTTGATG
GGTGTCTGGTCAGAGACATCAAGAAATAACGCCGGAACATTAGTGCAGGCAGCTTCCACAGCAATGGCAT
CCTGGTCATCCAGCGGATAGTTAATGATCAGCCCACTGACGCGTTGCGCGAGAAGATTGTGCACCGCCGC
TTTACAGGCTTCGACGCCGCTTCGTTCTACCATCGACACCACCACGCTGGCACCCAGTTGATCGGCGCGA
GATTTAATCGCCGCGACAATTTGCGACGGCGCGTGCAGGGCCAGACTGGAGGTGGCAACGCCAATCAGCA
ACGACTGTTTGCCCGCCAGTTGTTGTGCCACGCGGTTGGGAATGTAATTCAGCTCCGCCATCGCCGCTTC
CACTTTTTCCCGCGTTTTCGCAGAAACGTGGCTGGCCTGGTTCACCACGCGGGAAACGGTCTGATAAGAG
ACACCGGCATACTCTGCGACATCGTATAACGTTACTGGTTTCACATTCACCACCCTGAATTGACTCTCTT
CCGGGCGCTATCATGCCATACCGCGAAAGGTTTTGCGCCATTCGATGGTGTCCGGGATCTCGACGCTCTC
CCTTATGCGACTCCTGCATTAGGAAGCAGCCCAGTAGTAGGTTGAGGCCGTTGAGCACCGCCGCCGCAAG
GAATGGTGCATGCGGATTGCGACACGGAGTTACTTTATAATCCGCTACCATGGCCCCTTAGCTCAGTGGT
TAGAGCAGGCGACTCATAATCGCTTGGTCGCTGGTTCAAGTCCAGCAGGGGCCACCAGATATAGCAAAGG
CTGACGAGAAATCGTCAGCCTTTTTGCATGCAAGGAGATGGCGCCCAACAGTCCCCCGGCCACGGGGCCT
GCCACCATACCCACGCCGAAACAAGCGCTCATGAGCCCGAAGTGGCGAGCCCGATCTTCCCCATCGGTGA
TGTCGGCGATATAGGCGCCAGCAACCGCACCTGTGGCGCCGGCGAGATCAAAAGCCATTGACTCAGCAAG
GGTTGACCGTATAATTCACGCGATTACACCGCATTGCGGTATCAACGCGCCCTTAGCTCAGTTGGATAGA
GCAACGACCTTCTAAGTCGTGGGCCGCAGGTTCGAATCCTGCAGGGCGCGCCATTACAATTCAATCAGTT
ACGCCTTCTTTATATCCTCCATAATTCCAGAGTGGGACATATTTGGGACATTATCACCAAAAATGTCGTC
TATTTTCCTCGCATGCTCTGTCAAATGATTAGGCGCAAGGTGAGCATACCTACGAACCATTTCTATGGAC
TCCCATCCGCCCATTTCCTGAAGCACTGATAATGGGACGCCTGACTGAATCCACCGGTGATGCCGGCCAC
GATGCGTCCGGCGTAGAGGATCGAGATCGATCTCGATCCCGCGAAATTAATACGACTCACTATAGGGGAA
TTGTGAGCGGATAACAATTCCCCTCTAGAAATAATTTTGTTTAACTTTAAGAAGGAGATATACATATGCA
CCATCATCATCATCATTCTTCTGGTGTAGATCTGGGTACCGAGAACCTGTACTTCCAATCCAATGCCGCA
CCGACAAAAGTTACATTTGGAGACGATACCGTGATCGAAGTTCAGGGCTACAAAAGCGTGAACATCACCT
TCGAGCTGGATGAACGTATCGATAAAGTGCTGAACGAGAAATGCAGCGCATATACCGTGGAACTGGGTAC
CGAAGTGAACGAATTTGCCTGTGTTGTTGCAGATGCAGTGATCAAAACCTTACAGCCGGTTAGCGAACTG
CTGACACCTTTAGGCATTGATCTGGATGAATGGAGCATGGCAACCTATTATCTGTTCGACGAAAGCGGCG
AGTTCAAACTGGCATCACACATGTATTGCAGCTTCTATCCGCCTGATGAATAACATTGGAAGTGGATAAC
GGATCCGAATTCGAGCTCCGTCGACAAGCTTGCGGCCGCACTCGAGCACCACCACCACCACCACTGAGAT
CCGGCTGCTAACAAAGCCCGAAAGGAAGCTGAGTTGGCTGCTGCCACCGCTGAGCAATAACTAGCATAAC
CCCTTGGGGCCTCTAAACGGGTCTTGAGGGGTTTTTTGCTGAAAGGAGGAACTATATCCGGATTGGCGAA
TGGG
[124 nt withheld, positions 2595-2718]
C
[91 nt withheld, positions 2720-2810]
AGGGTGATGGTTCACATTAACGCTTACAATTTAGGTGGCACTTTTCGGGGAAATGTGCGCGGAACCCCTA
TTTGTTTATTTTTCTAAATACATTCAAATATGTATCCGCTCATGAGACAATAACCCTGATAAATGCTTCA
ATAATTTGAAAAAGGAAGAGTATGAGTATTCAACATTTCCGTGTCGCCCTTATTCCCTTTTTTGCGGCAT
TTTGCCTTCCTGTTTTTGCTCACCCAGAAACGCTGGTGAAAGTAAAAGATGCTGAAGATCAGTTGGGTGC
ACGAGTGGGTTACATCGAACTGGATCTCAACAGCGGTAAGATCCTTGAGAGTTTTCGCCCCGAAGAACGT
TTTCCAATGATGAGCACTTTTAAAGTTCTGCTATGTGGCGCGGTATTATCCCGTATTGACGCCGGGCAAG
AGCAACTCGGTCGCCGCATACACTATTCTCAGAATGACTTGGTTGAGTACTCACCAGTCACAGAAAAGCA
TCTTACGGATGGCATGACAGTAAGAGAATTATGCAGTGCTGCCATAACCATGAGTGATAACACTGCGGCC
AACTTACTTCTGACAACGATCGGAGGACCGAAGGAGCTAACCGCTTTTTTGCACAACATGGGGGATCATG
TAACTCGCCTTGATCGTTGGGAACCGGAGCTGAATGAAGCCATACCAAACGACGAGCGTGACACCACGAT
GCCTGCAGCAATGGCAACAACGTTGCGCAAACTATTAACTGGCGAACTACTTACTCTAGCTTCCCGGCAA
CAATTAATAGACTGGATGGAGGCGGATAAAGTTGCAGGACCACTTCTGCGCTCGGCCCTTCCGGCTGGCT
GGTTTATTGCTGATAAATCTGGAGCCGGTGAGCGTGGGTCTCGCGGTATCATTGCAGCACTGGGGCCAGA
TGGTAAGCCCTCCCGTATCGTAGTTATCTACACGACGGGGAGTCAGGCAACTATGGATGAACGAAATAGA
CAGATCGCTGAGATAGGTGCCTCACTGATTAAGCATTGGTAACTGTCAGACCAAGTTTACTCATATATAC
TTTAGATTGATTTAAAACTTCATTTTTAATTTAAAAGGATCTAGGTGAAGATCCTTTTTGATAATCTCAT
GACCAAAATCCCTTAACGTGAGTTTTCGTTCCACTGAGCGTCAGACCCCGTAGAAAAGATCAAAGGATCT
TCTTGAGATCCTTTTTTTCTGCGCGTAATCTGCTGCTTGCAAACAAAAAAACCACCGCTACCAGCGGTGG
TTTGTTTGCCGGATCAAGAGCTACCAACTCTTTTTCCGAAGGTAACTGGCTTCAGCAGAGCGCAGATACC
AAATACTGTCCTTCTAGTGTAGCCGTAGTTAGGCCACCACTTCAAGAACTCTGTAGCACCGCCTACATAC
CTCGCTCTGCTAATCCTGTTACCAGTGGCTGCTGCCAGTGGCGATAAGTCGTGTCTTACCGGGTTGGACT
CAAGACGATAGTTACCGGATAAGGCGCAGCGGTCGGGCTGAACGGGGGGTTCGTGCACACAGCCCAGCTT
GGAGCGAACGACCTACACCGAACTGAGATACCTACAGCGTGAGCTATGAGAAAGCGCCACGCTTCCCGAA
GGGAGAAAGGCGGACAGGTATCCGGTAAGCGGCAGGGTCGGAACAGGAGAGCGCACGAGGGAGCTTCCAG
GGGGAAACGCCTGGTATCTTTATAGTCCTGTCGGGTTTCGCCACCTCTGACTTGAGCGTCGATTTTTGTG
ATGCTCGTCAGGGGGGCGGAGCCTATGGAAAAACGCCAGCAACGCGGCCTTTTTACGGTTCCTGGCCTTT
TGCTGGCCTTTTGCTCACATGTTCTTTCCTGCGTTATCCCCTGATTCTGTGGATAACCGTATTACCGCCT
TTGAGTGAGCTGATACCGCTCGCCGCAGCCGAACGACCGAGCGCAGCGAGTCAGTGAGCGAGGAAGCGGA
AGAGCGCCTGATGCGGTATTTTCTCCTTACGCATCTGTGCGGTATTTCACACCGCAATGGTGCACTCTCA
GTACAATCTGCTCTGATGCCGCATAGTTAAGCCAGTATACACTCCGCTATCGCTACGTGACTGTAGTCAT
GCCCCGCGCCCACCGGAAGGAGCTGACTGGGTTGAAGGCTCTCAAGGGCATCGGTCGAGATCCCGGTGCC
TAATGAGTGAGCTAACTTACATTAATTGCGTTGCGCTCACTGCCCGCTTTCCAGTCGGGAAACCTGTCGT
GCCAGCTGCATTAATGAATCGGCCAACGCGCGGGGAGAGGCGGTTTGCGTATTGGGCGCCAGGGTGGTTT
TTCTTTTCACCAGTGAGACGGGCAA
