>Addgene plasmid #167257 | pMCSG53_Nsp3_Ubl1 | depositor partial sequence | sequence record 324810 | Partial Sequence
GCACCGACAAAAGTTACATTTGGAGACGATACCGTGATCGAAGTTCAGGGCTACAAAAGCGTGAACATCA
CCTTCGAGCTGGATGAACGTATCGATAAAGTGCTGAACGAGAAATGCAGCGCATATACCGTGGAACTGGG
TACCGAAGTGAACGAATTTGCCTGTGTTGTTGCAGATGCAGTGATCAAAACCTTACAGCCGGTTAGCGAA
CTGCTGACACCTTTAGGCATTGATCTGGATGAATGGAGCATGGCAACCTATTATCTGTTCGACGAAAGCG
GCGAGTTCAAACTGGCATCACACATGTATTGCAGCTTCTATCCGCCTGATGAA
